>Addgene plasmid #189907 | p667-UBC-CDC42BPA-V5-miniTurbo_IDG-K | addgene full sequence | sequence record 373993 | Addgene NGS Result
AGGTGGCACTTTTCGGGGAAATGTGCGCGGAACCCCTATTTGTTTATTTTTCTAAATACATTCAAATATG
TATCCGCTCATGAGACAATAACCCTGATAAATGCTTCAATAATATTGAAAAAGGAAGAGTATGAGTATTC
AACATTTCCGTGTCGCCCTTATTCCCTTTTTTGCGGCATTTTGCCTTCCTGTTTTTGCTCACCCAGAAAC
GCTGGTGAAAGTAAAAGATGCTGAAGATCAGTTGGGTGCACGAGTGGGTTACATCGAACTGGATCTCAAC
AGCGGTAAGATCCTTGAGAGTTTTCGCCCCGAAGAACGTTTTCCAATGATGAGCACTTTTAAAGTTCTGC
TATGTGGCGCGGTATTATCCCGTATTGACGCCGGGCAAGAGCAACTCGGTCGCCGCATACACTATTCTCA
GAATGACTTGGTTGAGTACTCACCAGTCACAGAAAAGCATCTTACGGATGGCATGACAGTAAGAGAATTA
TGCAGTGCTGCCATAACCATGAGTGATAACACTGCGGCCAACTTACTTCTGACAACGATCGGAGGACCGA
AGGAGCTAACCGCTTTTTTGCACAACATGGGGGATCATGTAACTCGCCTTGATCGTTGGGAACCGGAGCT
GAATGAAGCCATACCAAACGACGAGCGTGACACCACGATGCCTGTAGCAATGGCAACAACGTTGCGCAAA
CTATTAACTGGCGAACTACTTACTCTAGCTTCCCGGCAACAATTAATAGACTGGATGGAGGCGGATAAAG
TTGCAGGACCACTTCTGCGCTCGGCCCTTCCGGCTGGCTGGTTTATTGCTGATAAATCTGGAGCCGGTGA
GCGTGGGTCTCGCGGTATCATTGCAGCACTGGGGCCAGATGGTAAGCCCTCCCGTATCGTAGTTATCTAC
ACGACGGGGAGTCAGGCAACTATGGATGAACGAAATAGACAGATCGCTGAGATAGGTGCCTCACTGATTA
AGCATTGGTAACTGTCAGACCAAGTTTACTCATATATACTTTAGATTGATTTAAAACTTCATTTTTAATT
TAAAAGGATCTAGGTGAAGATCCTTTTTGATAATCTCATGACCAAAATCCCTTAACGTGAGTTTTCGTTC
CACTGAGCGTCAGACCCCGTAGAAAAGATCAAAGGATCTTCTTGAGATCCTTTTTTTCTGCGCGTAATCT
GCTGCTTGCAAACAAAAAAACCACCGCTACCAGCGGTGGTTTGTTTGCCGGATCAAGAGCTACCAACTCT
TTTTCCGAAGGTAACTGGCTTCAGCAGAGCGCAGATACCAAATACTGTTCTTCTAGTGTAGCCGTAGTTA
GGCCACCACTTCAAGAACTCTGTAGCACCGCCTACATACCTCGCTCTGCTAATCCTGTTACCAGTGGCTG
CTGCCAGTGGCGATAAGTCGTGTCTTACCGGGTTGGACTCAAGACGATAGTTACCGGATAAGGCGCAGCG
GTCGGGCTGAACGGGGGGTTCGTGCACACAGCCCAGCTTGGAGCGAACGACCTACACCGAACTGAGATAC
CTACAGCGTGAGCTATGAGAAAGCGCCACGCTTCCCGAAGGGAGAAAGGTGGACAGGTATCCGGTAAGCG
GCAGGGTCGGAACAGGAGAGCGCACGAGGGAGCTTCCAGGGGGAAACGCCTGGTATCTTTATAGTCCTGT
CGGGTTTCGCCACCTCTGACTTGAGCGTCGATTTTTGTGATGCTCGTCAGGGGGGCGGAGCCTATGGAAA
AACGCCAGCAACGCGGCCTTTTTACGGTTCCTGGCCTTTTGCTGGCCTTTTGCTCACATGTTCTTTCCTG
CGTTATCCCCTGATTCTGTGGATAACCGTATTACCGCCTTTGAGTGAGCTGATACCGCTCGCCGCAGCCG
AACGACCGAGCGCAGCGAGTCAGTGAGCGAGGAAGCGGAAGAGCGCCCAATACGCAAACCGCCTCTCCCC
GCGCGTTGGCCGATTCATTAATGCAGCTGGCACGACAGGTTTCCCGACTGGAAAGCGGGCAGTGAGCGCA
ACGCAATTAATGTGAGTTAGCTCACTCATTAGGCACCCCAGGCTTTACACTTTATGCTTCCGGCTCGTAT
GTTGTGTGGAATTGTGAGCGGATAACAATTTCACACAGGAAACAGCTATGACCATGATTACGCCAAGCGC
GCAATTAACCCTCACTAAAGGGAACAAAAGCTGGAGCTGCAAGCTTAATGTAGTCTTATGCAATACTCTT
GTAGTCTTGCAACATGGTAACGATGAGTTAGCAACATGCCTTACAAGGAGAGAAAAAGCACCGTGCATGC
CGATTGGTGGAAGTAAGGTGGTACGATCGTGCCTTATTAGGAAGGCAACAGACGGGTCTGACATGGATTG
GACGAACCACTGAATTGCCGCATTGCAGAGATATTGTATTTAAGTGCCTAGCTCGATACATAAACGGGTC
TCTCTGGTTAGACCAGATCTGAGCCTGGGAGCTCTCTGGCTAACTAGGGAACCCACTGCTTAAGCCTCAA
TAAAGCTTGCCTTGAGTGCTTCAAGTAGTGTGTGCCCGTCTGTTGTGTGACTCTGGTAACTAGAGATCCC
TCAGACCCTTTTAGTCAGTGTGGAAAATCTCTAGCAGTGGCGCCCGAACAGGGACTTGAAAGCGAAAGGG
AAACCAGAGGAGCTCTCTCGACGCAGGACTCGGCTTGCTGAAGCGCGCACGGCAAGAGGCGAGGGGCGGC
GACTGGTGAGTACGCCAAAAATTTTGACTAGCGGAGGCTAGAAGGAGAGAGATGGGTGCGAGAGCGTCAG
TATTAAGCGGGGGAGAATTAGATCGCGATGGGAAAAAATTCGGTTAAGGCCAGGGGGAAAGAAAAAATAT
AAATTAAAACATATAGTATGGGCAAGCAGGGAGCTAGAACGATTCGCAGTTAATCCTGGCCTGTTAGAAA
CATCAGAAGGCTGTAGACAAATACTGGGACAGCTACAACCATCCCTTCAGACAGGATCAGAAGAACTTAG
ATCATTATATAATACAGTAGCAACCCTCTATTGTGTGCATCAAAGGATAGAGATAAAAGACACCAAGGAA
GCTTTAGACAAGATAGAGGAAGAGCAAAACAAAAGTAAGACCACCGCACAGCAAGCGGCCGCTGATCTTC
AGACCTGGAGGAGGAGATATGAGGGACAATTGGAGAAGTGAATTATATAAATATAAAGTAGTAAAAATTG
AACCATTAGGAGTAGCACCCACCAAGGCAAAGAGAAGAGTGGTGCAGAGAGAAAAAAGAGCAGTGGGAAT
AGGAGCTTTGTTCCTTGGGTTCTTGGGAGCAGCAGGAAGCACTATGGGCGCAGCGTCAATGACGCTGACG
GTACAGGCCAGACAATTATTGTCTGGTATAGTGCAGCAGCAGAACAATTTGCTGAGGGCTATTGAGGCGC
AACAGCATCTGTTGCAACTCACAGTCTGGGGCATCAAGCAGCTCCAGGCAAGAATCCTGGCTGTGGAAAG
ATACCTAAAGGATCAACAGCTCCTGGGGATTTGGGGTTGCTCTGGAAAACTCATTTGCACCACTGCTGTG
CCTTGGAATGCTAGTTGGAGTAATAAATCTCTGGAACAGATTTGGAATCACACGACCTGGATGGAGTGGG
ACAGAGAAATTAACAATTACACAAGCTTAATACACTCCTTAATTGAAGAATCGCAAAACCAGCAAGAAAA
GAATGAACAAGAATTATTGGAATTAGATAAATGGGCAAGTTTGTGGAATTGGTTTAACATAACAAATTGG
CTGTGGTATATAAAATTATTCATAATGATAGTAGGAGGCTTGGTAGGTTTAAGAATAGTTTTTGCTGTAC
TTTCTATAGTGAATAGAGTTAGGCAGGGATATTCACCATTATCGTTTCAGACCCACCTCCCAACCCCGAG
GGGACCCGACAGGCCCGAAGGAATAGAAGAAGAAGGTGGAGAGAGAGACAGAGACAGATCCATTCGATTA
GTGAACGGATCTCGACGGTATCGGTTAACTTTTAAAAGAAAAGGGGGGATTGGGGGGTACAGTGCAGGGG
AAAGAATAGTAGACATAATAGCAACAGACATACAAACTAAAGAATTACAAAAACAAATTACAAAATTCAA
AATTTTATCGTCCAGTGTGGTGGAATTCTGCAGATATCAACTTTGTATAGAAAAGTTGGCCTCCGCGCCG
GGTTTTGGCGCCTCCCGCGGGCGCCCCCCTCCTCACGGCGAGCGCTGCCACGTCAGACGAAGGGCGCAGC
GAGCGTCCTGATCCTTCCGCCCGGACGCTCAGGACAGCGGCCCGCTGCTCATAAGACTCGGCCTTAGAAC
CCCAGTATCAGCAGAAGGACATTTTAGGACGGGACTTGGGTGACTCTAGGGCACTGGTTTTCTTTCCAGA
GAGCGGAACAGGCGAGGAAAAGTAGTCCCTTCTCGGCGATTCTGCGGAGGGATCTCCGTGGGGCGGTGAA
CGCCGATGATTATATAAGGACGCGCCGGGTGTGGCACAGCTAGTTCCGTCGCAGCCGGGATTTGGGTCGC
GGTTCTTGTTTGTGGATCGCTGTGATCGTCACTTGGTGAGTAGCGGGCTGCTGGGCTGGCCGGGGCTTTC
GTGGCCGCCGGGCCGCTCGGTGGGACGGAAGCGTGTGGAGAGACCGCCAAGGGCTGTAGTCTGGGTCCGC
GAGCAAGGTTGCCCTGAACTGGGGGTTGGGGGGAGCGCAGCAAAATGGCGGCTGTTCCCGAGTCTTGAAT
GGAAGACGCTTGTGAGGCGGGCTGTGAGGTCGTTGAAACAAGGTGGGGGGCATGGTGGGCGGCAAGAACC
CAAGGTCTTGAGGCCTTCGCTAATGCGGGAAAGCTCTTATTCGGGTGAGATGGGCTGGGGCACCATCTGG
GGACCCTGACGTGAAGTTTGTCACTGACTGGAGAACTCGGTTTGTCGTCTGTTGCGGGGGCGGCAGTTAT
GGCGGTGCCGTTGGGCAGTGCACCCGTACCTTTGGGAGCGCGCGCCCTCGTCGTGTCGTGACGTCACCCG
TTCTGTTGGCTTATAATGCAGGGTGGGGCCACCTGCCGGTAGGTGTGCGGTAGGCTTTTCTCCGTCGCAG
GACGCAGGGTTCGGGCCTAGGGTAGGCTCTCCTGAATCGACAGGCGCCGGACCTCTGGTGAGGGGAGGGA
TAAGTGAGGCGTCAGTTTCTTTGGTCGGTTTTATGTACCTATCTTCTTAAGTAGCTGAAGCTCCGGTTTT
GAACTATGCGCTCGGGGTTGGCGAGTGTGTTTTGTGAAGTTTTTTAGGCACCTTTTGAAATGTAATCATT
TGGGTCAATATGTAATTTTCAGTGTTAGACTAGTAAATTGTCCGCTAAATTCTGGCCGTTTTTGGCTTTT
TTGTTAGACACAAGTTTGTACAAAAAAGCAGGCTTAGCCACCATGTCTGGAGAAGTGCGTTTGAGGCAGT
TGGAGCAGTTTATTTTGGACGGGCCCGCTCAGACCAATGGGCAGTGCTTCAGTGTGGAGACATTACTGGA
TATACTCATCTGCCTTTATGATGAATGCAATAATTCTCCATTGAGAAGAGAGAAGAACATTCTCGAATAC
CTAGAATGGGCTAAACCATTTACTTCTAAAGTGAAACAAATGCGATTACATAGAGAAGACTTTGAAATAT
TAAAGGTGATTGGTCGAGGAGCTTTTGGGGAGGTTGCTGTAGTAAAACTAAAAAATGCAGATAAAGTGTT
TGCCATGAAAATATTGAATAAATGGGAAATGCTGAAAAGAGCTGAGACAGCATGTTTTCGTGAAGAAAGG
GATGTATTAGTGAATGGAGACAATAAATGGATTACAACCTTGCACTATGCTTTCCAGGATGACAATAACT
TATACCTGGTTATGGATTATTATGTTGGTGGGGATTTGCTTACTCTACTCAGCAAATTTGAAGATAGATT
GCCTGAAGATATGGCTAGATTTTACTTGGCTGAGATGGTGATAGCAATTGACTCAGTTCATCAGCTACAT
TATGTACACAGAGACATTAAACCTGACAATATACTGATGGATATGAATGGACATATTCGGTTAGCAGATT
TTGGTTCTTGTCTGAAGCTGATGGAAGATGGAACGGTTCAGTCCTCAGTGGCTGTAGGAACTCCAGATTA
TATCTCTCCTGAAATCCTTCAAGCCATGGAAGATGGAAAAGGGAGATATGGACCTGAATGTGACTGGTGG
TCTTTGGGGGTCTGTATGTATGAAATGCTTTACGGAGAAACACCATTTTATGCAGAATCGCTGGTGGAGA
CATACGGAAAAATCATGAACCACAAAGAGAGGTTTCAGTTTCCAGCCCAAGTGACTGATGTGTCTGAAAA
TGCTAAGGATCTTATTCGAAGGCTCATTTGTAGCAGAGAACATCGACTTGGTCAAAATGGAATAGAAGAC
TTTAAGAAACACCCATTTTTCAGTGGAATTGATTGGGATAATATTCGGAACTGTGAAGCACCTTATATTC
CAGAAGTTAGTAGCCCAACAGATACATCGAATTTTGATGTAGATGATGATTGTTTAAAAAATTCTGAAAC
GATGCCCCCACCAACACATACTGCATTTTCTGGCCACCATCTGCCATTTGTTGGTTTTACATATACTAGT
AGCTGTGTACTTTCTGATCGGAGCTGTTTAAGAGTTACGGCTGGTCCCACCTCACTGGATCTTGATGTTA
ATGTTCAGAGGACTCTAGACAACAACTTAGCAACTGAAGCTTATGAAAGAAGAATTAAGCGCCTTGAGCA
AGAAAAACTTGAACTCAGTAGAAAACTTCAAGAGTCAACACAGACTGTCCAAGCTCTGCAGTATTCAACT
GTTGATGGTCCACTAACAGCAAGCAAAGATTTAGAAATAAAAAACTTAAAAGAAGAAATTGAAAAACTAA
GAAAACAAGTAACAGAATCAAGTCATTTGGAACAGCAACTTGAAGAAGCTAATGCTGTGAGGCAAGAACT
AGATGATGCTTTTAGACAAATCAAGGCTTATGAAAAACAAATCAAAACGTTACAACAAGAAAGAGAAGAT
CTAAATAAGGAACTAGTCCAGGCTAGTGAGCGATTAAAAAACCAATCCAAAGAGCTGAAAGACGCACACT
GTCAGAGGAAACTGGCCATGCAGGAATTCATGGAGATCAATGAGCGGCTAACAGAATTGCACACCCAAAA
ACAGAAACTTGCTCGCCATGTCCGAGATAAGGAAGAAGAGGTGGACCTGGTGATGCAAAAAGTTGAAAGC
TTAAGGCAAGAACTGCGCAGAACAGAAAGAGCCAAAAAAGAGCTGGAAGTTCATACAGAAGCTCTAGCTG
CTGAAGCATCTAAAGACAGGAAGCTACGTGAACAGAGTGAGCACTATTCTAAGCAACTGGAAAATGAATT
GGAGGGACTGAAGCAAAAACAAATTAGTTACTCACCAGGAGTATGCAGCATAGAACATCAGCAAGAGATA
ACCAAACTAAAGACTGATTTGGAAAAGAAAAGTATCTTTTATGAAGAAGAATTATCTAAAAGAGAAGGAA
TACATGCAAATGAAATAAAAAATCTTAAGAAAGAACTGCATGATTCAGAAGGTCAGCAACTTGCTCTCAA
CAAAGAAATTATGATTTTAAAAGACAAATTGGAAAAAACCAGAAGAGAAAGTCAAAGTGAAAGGGAGGAA
TTTGAAAGTGAGTTCAAACAACAATATGAACGAGAAAAAGTGTTGTTAACTGAAGAAAATAAAAAGCTGA
CGAGTGAACTTGATAAGCTTACTACTTTGTATGAGAACTTAAGTATACACAACCAGCAGTTAGAAGAAGA
GGTTAAAGATCTAGCAGACAAGAAAGAATCAGTTGCACATTGGGAAGCCCAAATCACAGAAATAATTCAG
TGGGTCAGCGATGAAAAGGATGCACGAGGGTATCTTCAGGCCTTAGCTTCTAAAATGACTGAAGAATTGG
AGGCATTAAGAAATTCCAGCTTGGGTACACGAGCAACAGATATGCCCTGGAAAATGCGTCGTTTTGCGAA
ACTGGATATGTCAGCTAGACTGGAGTTGCAGTCGGCTCTGGATGCAGAAATAAGAGCCAAACAGGCCATC
CAAGAAGAGTTGAATAAAGTTAAAGCATCTAATATCATAACAGAATGTAAACTAAAAGATTCAGAGAAGA
AGAACTTGGAACTACTCTCAGAAATCGAACAGCTGATAAAGGACACTGAAGAGCTTAGATCTGAAAAGGG
TATAGAGCACCAAGACTCACAGCATTCTTTCTTGGCATTTTTGAATACGCCTACCGATGCTCTGGATCAA
TTTGAACGCAAGACTCACCAGTTTTTTGTAAAATCTTTTACTACTCCTACCAAGTGTCATCAGTGTACCT
CCTTGATGGTGGGTTTAATAAGACAGGGCTGTTCATGTGAAGTGTGTGGATTCTCATGCCATATAACTTG
TGTAAACAAAGCTCCAACCACTTGTCCAGTTCCTCCTGAACAGACAAAAGGTCCCCTGGGTATAGATCCT
CAGAAAGGAATAGGAACAGCATATGAAGGTCATGTCAGGATTCCTAAGCCAGCTGGAGTGAAGAAAGGGT
GGCAGAGAGCACTGGCTATAGTGTGTGACTTCAAACTCTTTCTGTACGATATTGCTGAAGGAAAAGCATC
TCAGCCCAGTGTTGTCATTAGTCAAGTGATTGACATGAGGGATGAAGAATTTTCTGTGAGTTCAGTCTTG
GCTTCTGATGTTATCCATGCAAGTCGGAAAGATATACCCTGTATATTTAGGGTCACAGCTTCCCAGCTCT
CAGCATCTAATAACAAATGTTCAATCCTGATGCTAGCAGACACTGAGAATGAGAAGAATAAGTGGGTGGG
AGTGCTGAGTGAATTGCACAAGATTTTGAAGAAAAACAAATTCAGAGACCGCTCAGTCTATGTTCCCAAA
GAGGCTTATGACAGCACTCTACCCCTCATTAAAACAACCCAGGCAGCCGCAATCATAGATCATGAAAGAA
TTGCTTTGGGAAACGAAGAAGGGTTATTTGTTGTACATGTCACCAAAGATGAAATTATTAGAGTTGGTGA
CAATAAGAAGATTCATCAGATTGAACTCATTCCAAATGATCAGCTTGTTGCTGTGATCTCAGGACGAAAT
CGTCATGTACGACTTTTTCCTATGTCAGCATTGGATGGGCGAGAGACCGATTTTTACAAGCTGTCAGAAA
CTAAAGGGTGTCAAACCGTAACTTCTGGAAAGGTGCGCCATGGAGCTCTCACATGCCTGTGTGTGGCTAT
GAAAAGGCAGGTCCTCTGTTATGAACTATTTCAGAGCAAGACCCGTCACAGAAAATTTAAAGAAATTCAA
GTCCCATATAATGTCCAGTGGATGGCAATCTTCAGTGAACAACTCTGTGTGGGATTCCAGTCAGGATTTC
TAAGATACCCCTTGAATGGAGAAGGAAATCCATACAGTATGCTCCATTCAAATGACCATACACTATCATT
TATTGCACATCAACCAATGGATGCTATCTGCGCAGTTGAGATCTCCAGTAAAGAATATCTGCTGTGTTTT
AACAGCATTGGGATATACACTGACTGCCAGGGCCGAAGATCTAGACAACAGGAATTGATGTGGCCAGCAA
ATCCTTCCTCTTGTTGTTACAATGCACCATATCTCTCGGTGTACAGTGAAAATGCAGTTGATATCTTTGA
TGTGAACTCCATGGAATGGATTCAGACTCTTCCTCTCAAAAAGGTTCGACCCTTAAACAATGAAGGATCA
TTAAATCTTTTAGGGTTGGAGACCATTAGATTAATATATTTCAAAAATAAGATGGCAGAAGGGGACGAAC
TGGTAGTACCTGAAACATCAGATAATAGTCGGAAACAAATGGTTAGAAACATTAACAATAAGCGGCGTTA
TTCCTTCAGAGTCCCAGAAGAGGAAAGGATGCAGCAGAGGAGGGAAATGCTACGAGATCCAGAAATGAGA
AATAAATTAATTTCTAATCCAACTAATTTTAATCACATAGCACACATGGGTCCTGGAGATGGAATACAGA
TCCTGAAAGATCTGCCCATGAACCCTCGGCCTCAGGAAAGTCGGACAGTATTCAGTGGCTCAGTCAGTAT
TCCATCTATCACCAAATCCCGCCCTGAGCCAGGCCGCTCCATGAGTGCTAGCAGTGGCTTGTCAGCAAGG
TCATCCGCACAGAATGGCAGCGCATTAAAGAGGGAATTCTCTGGAGGAAGCTACAGTGCCAAGCGGCAGC
CCATGCCCTCCCCGTCAGAGGGCTCTTTGTCCTCCGGAGGCATGGACCAAGGAAGTGATGCCCCAGCGAG
GGACTTTGACGGAGAGGACTCTGACTCTCCGAGGCATTCCACAGCTTCCAACAGTTCCAACCTAAGCAGC
CCCCCAAGCCCAGTTTCACCCCGAAAAACCAAGAGCCTCTCCCTGGAGAGCACTGACCGCGGGAGCTGGG
ACCCGTCAAACCCAGCTTTCTTGTACAAAGTGGGCGGCAAGCCCATCCCCAACCCCCTGCTGGGCCTGGA
CAGCACCGCTAGCATCCCGCTGCTGAACGCTAAACAGATTCTGGGACAGCTGGACGGCGGGAGCGTGGCA
GTCCTGCCTGTGGTCGACTCCACCAATCAGTACCTGCTGGATCGAATCGGCGAGCTGAAGAGTGGGGATG
CTTGCATTGCAGAATATCAGCAGGCAGGGAGAGGAAGCAGAGGGAGGAAATGGTTCTCTCCTTTTGGAGC
TAACCTGTACCTGAGTATGTTTTGGCGCCTGAAGCGGGGACCAGCAGCAATCGGCCTGGGCCCGGTCATC
GGAATTGTCATGGCAGAAGCGCTGCGAAAGCTGGGAGCAGACAAGGTGCGAGTCAAATGGCCCAATGACC
TGTATCTGCAGGATAGAAAGCTGGCAGGCATCCTGGTGGAGCTGGCCGGAATAACAGGCGATGCTGCACA
GATCGTCATTGGCGCCGGGATTAACGTGGCTATGAGGCGCGTGGAGGAAAGCGTGGTCAATCAGGGCTGG
ATCACACTGCAGGAAGCAGGGATTAACCTGGACAGGAATACTCTGGCCGCTATGCTGATCCGAGAGCTGC
GGGCAGCCCTGGAACTGTTCGAGCAGGAAGGCCTGGCTCCATATCTGTCACGGTGGGAGAAGCTGGATAA
CTTCATCAATAGACCCGTGAAGCTGATCATTGGGGACAAAGAGATTTTCGGGATTAGCCGGGGGATTGAT
AAACAGGGAGCCCTGCTGCTGGAACAGGACGGAGTTATCAAACCCTGGATGGGCGGAGAAATCAGTCTGC
GGTCTGCCGAAAAGTAAGCCAACTTTATTATACATAGTTGATATCCAGCACAGTGGCGGCCGCTCGACAA
TCAACCTCTGGATTACAAAATTTGTGAAAGATTGACTGGTATTCTTAACTATGTTGCTCCTTTTACGCTA
TGTGGATACGCTGCTTTAATGCCTTTGTATCATGCTATTGCTTCCCGTATGGCTTTCATTTTCTCCTCCT
TGTATAAATCCTGGTTGCTGTCTCTTTATGAGGAGTTGTGGCCCGTTGTCAGGCAACGTGGCGTGGTGTG
CACTGTGTTTGCTGACGCAACCCCCACTGGTTGGGGCATTGCCACCACCTGTCAGCTCCTTTCCGGGACT
TTCGCTTTCCCCCTCCCTATTGCCACGGCGGAACTCATCGCCGCCTGCCTTGCCCGCTGCTGGACAGGGG
CTCGGCTGTTGGGCACTGACAATTCCGTGGTGTTGTCGGGGAAGCTGACGTCCTTTCCATGGCTGCTCGC
CTGTGTTGCCACCTGGATTCTGCGCGGGACGTCCTTCTGCTACGTCCCTTCGGCCCTCAATCCAGCGGAC
CTTCCTTCCCGCGGCCTGCTGCCGGCTCTGCGGCCTCTTCCGCGTCTTCGCCTTCGCCCTCAGACGAGTC
GGATCTCCCTTTGGGCCGCCTCCCCGCCTGGAATTCTACCGGGTAGGGGAGGCGCTTTTCCCAAGGCAGT
CTGGAGCATGCGCTTTAGCAGCCCCGCTGGGCACTTGGCGCTACACAAGTGGCCTCTGGCCTCGCACACA
TTCCACATCCACCGGTAGGCGCCAACCGGCTCCGTTCTTTGGTGGCCCCTTCGCGCCACCTTCTACTCCT
CCCCTAGTCAGGAAGTTCCCCCCCGCCCCGCAGCTCGCGTCGTGCAGGACGTGACAAATGGAAGTAGCAC
GTCTCACTAGTCTCGTGCAGATGGACAGCACCGCTGAGCAATGGAAGCGGGTAGGCCTTTGGGGCAGCGG
CCAATAGCAGCTTTGCTCCTTCGCTTTCTGGGCTCAGAGGCTGGGAAGGGGTGGGTCCGGGGGCGGGCTC
AGGGGCGGGCTCAGGGGCGGGGCGGGCGCCCGAAGGTCCTCCGGAGGCCCGGCATTCTGCACGCTTCAAA
AGCGCACGTCTGCCGCGCTGTTCTCCTCTTCCTCATCTCCGGGCCTTTCGACCTGCAGCCCAAGCTTACC
ATGACCGAGTACAAGCCCACGGTGCGCCTCGCCACCCGCGACGACGTCCCCAGGGCCGTACGCACCCTCG
CCGCCGCGTTCGCCGACTACCCCGCCACGCGCCACACCGTCGATCCGGACCGCCACATCGAGCGGGTCAC
CGAGCTGCAAGAACTCTTCCTCACGCGCGTCGGGCTCGACATCGGCAAGGTGTGGGTCGCGGACGACGGC
GCCGCGGTGGCGGTCTGGACCACGCCGGAGAGCGTCGAAGCGGGGGCGGTGTTCGCCGAGATCGGCCCGC
GCATGGCCGAGTTGAGCGGTTCCCGGCTGGCCGCGCAGCAACAGATGGAAGGCCTCCTGGCGCCGCACCG
GCCCAAGGAGCCCGCGTGGTTCCTGGCCACCGTCGGCGTCTCGCCCGACCACCAGGGCAAGGGTCTGGGC
AGCGCCGTCGTGCTCCCCGGAGTGGAGGCGGCCGAGCGCGCCGGGGTGCCCGCCTTCCTGGAGACCTCCG
CGCCCCGCAACCTCCCCTTCTACGAGCGGCTCGGCTTCACCGTCACCGCCGACGTCGAGGTGCCCGAAGG
ACCGCGCACCTGGTGCATGACCCGCAAGCCCGGTGCCTGACGCCCGCCCCACGACCCGCAGCGCCCGACC
GAAAGGAGCGCACGACCCCATGCATCTCGAGGGCCCGGTACCTTTAAGACCAATGACTTACAAGGCAGCT
GTAGATCTTAGCCACTTTTTAAAAGAAAAGGGGGGACTGGAAGGGCTAGCTCACTCCCAACGAAGACAAG
ATCTGCTTTTTGCTTGTACTGGGTCTCTCTGGTTAGACCAGATCTGAGCCTGGGAGCTCTCTGGCTAACT
AGGGAACCCACTGCTTAAGCCTCAATAAAGCTTGCCTTGAGTGCTTCAAGTAGTGTGTGCCCGTCTGTTG
TGTGACTCTGGTAACTAGAGATCCCTCAGACCCTTTTAGTCAGTGTGGAAAATCTCTAGCAGTAGTAGTT
CATGTCATCTTATTATTCAGTATTTATAACTTGCAAAGAAATGAATATCAGAGAGTGAGAGGAACTTGTT
TATTGCAGCTTATAATGGTTACAAATAAAGCAATAGCATCACAAATTTCACAAATAAAGCATTTTTTTCA
CTGCATTCTAGTTGTGGTTTGTCCAAACTCATCAATGTATCTTATCATGTCTGGCTCTAGCTATCCCGCC
CCTAACTCCGCCCATCCCGCCCCTAACTCCGCCCAGTTCCGCCCATTCTCCGCCCCATGGCTGACTAATT
TTTTTTATTTATGCAGAGGCCGAGGCCGCCTCGGCCTCTGAGCTATTCCAGAAGTAGTGAGGAGGCTTTT
TTGGAGGCCTAGGGACGTACCCAATTCGCCCTATAGTGAGTCGTATTACGCGCGCTCACTGGCCGTCGTT
TTACAACGTCGTGACTGGGAAAACCCTGGCGTTACCCAACTTAATCGCCTTGCAGCACATCCCCCTTTCG
CCAGCTGGCGTAATAGCGAAGAGGCCCGCACCGATCGCCCTTCCCAACAGTTGCGCAGCCTGAATGGCGA
ATGGG
[124 nt withheld, positions 14076-14199]
C
[91 nt withheld, positions 14201-14291]
A
[49 nt withheld, positions 14293-14341]
CCTTTGACGTTGGAGTCCACGTTCTTT
[37 nt withheld, positions 14369-14405]
ACCCTATCTCGGTCTATTCTTTTGATTTATAAGGGATTTTGCCGATTTCGGCCTATTGGTTAAAAAATGA
GCTGATTTAACAAAAATTTAACGCGAATTTTAACAAAATATTAACGCTTACAATTT
Features (pLannotate 1.2.2; 31 found; start..end, strand, type, name):
     26..130     +  promoter       AmpR promoter: bla
    131..991     +  CDS            AmpR: β-lactamase; bla; confers resistance to ampicillin, carbenicillin, and related antibiotics
   1162..1750    +  rep_origin     ori: high-copy-number ColE1/pMB1/pBR322/pUC origin of replication
   1933..2025    +  CDS            lacI (fragment): lac repressor; lacI; The lac repressor binds to the lac operator to inhibit transcription in E. coli. This inhibition can be relieved by adding lactose or isopropyl-β-D-thiogalactopyranoside (IPTG).
   2038..2059    +  protein_bind   CAP binding site: CAP binding activates transcription in the presence of cAMP. E. coli catabolite activator protein
   2074..2104    +  promoter       lac promoter: promoter for the E. coli lac operon
   2108..2130    +  protein_bind   lac operator (fragment): The lac repressor binds to the lac operator to inhibit transcription in E. coli. This inhibition can be relieved by adding lactose or isopropyl-β-D-thiogalactopyranoside (IPTG). lac repressor encoded by lacI
   2173..2191    +  promoter       T3 promoter: promoter for bacteriophage T3 RNA polymerase
   2219..2445    +  promoter       RSV promoter: Rous sarcoma virus enhancer/promoter
   2446..2626    +  LTR            5' LTR (truncated): truncated 5' long terminal repeat (LTR) from HIV-1
   2673..2798    +  misc_feature   HIV-1 Ψ: packaging signal of human immunodeficiency virus type 1
   2782..3145    +  CDS            HIV-1 gag (fragment): gag protein from human immunodeficiency virus 1; gag
   3291..3524    +  misc_feature   RRE: The Rev response element (RRE) of HIV-1 allows for Rev-dependent mRNA export from the nucleus to the cytoplasm.
   3901..4001    +  CDS            Rev (fragment): human immunodeficiency virus 1 (HIV-1) Rev protein; rev; enhances nuclear export of unspliced and incompletely spliced viral mRNAs
   4020..4136    +  misc_feature   cPPT/CTS: central polypurine tract and central termination sequence of HIV-1
   4168..4188    +  protein_bind   attB4: mutant version of attB; core recombination site for the Gateway® BP reaction BP Clonase™
   4188..5399    +  promoter       UbC promoter: human ubiquitin C promoter
   5400..5424    +  protein_bind   attB1: mutant version of attB; recombination site for the Gateway® BP reaction BP Clonase™
   5433..10505   +  CDS            CDC42BPA: MRCKA_HUMAN - Also known as KIAA0451. Experimental evidence at protein level: Swiss-Prot protein existence level 1. Serine/threonine-protein kinase which is an important downstream effector of CDC42 and plays a role in the regulation of cytoskeleton reorganization and cell migration (PubMed:15723050, PubMed:9418861, PubMed:9092543). Regulates actin cytoskeletal reorganization via phosphorylation of PPP1R12C and MYL9/MLC2 (PubMed:21457715). In concert with MYO18A and LURAP1, is involved in modulating lamellar actomyosin retrograde flow that is crucial to cell protrusion and migration (PubMed:18
  10513..10533   -  protein_bind   attB2: mutant version of attB; core recombination site for the Gateway® BP reaction BP Clonase™
  10584..11354   +  CDS            miniTurbo: N-terminally truncated mutant of the E. coli biotin ligase BioID engineered for improved catalytic efficiency (Branon et al., 2018)
  11409..11997   +  misc_feature   WPRE: woodchuck hepatitis virus posttranscriptional regulatory element
  12011..12510   +  promoter       PGK promoter: mouse phosphoglycerate kinase 1 promoter
  12531..13130   +  CDS            PuroR: puromycin N-acetyltransferase; pac from Streptomyces alboniger; confers resistance to puromycin
  13198..13335   +  CDS            nef (fragment): NEF_HV1LA - Experimental evidence at protein level: Swiss-Prot protein existence level 1. Extracellular Nef protein targets CD4(+) T-lymphocytes for apoptosis by interacting with CXCR4 surface receptors. From Human immunodeficiency virus type 1 group M subtype B (isolate Lai) (HIV-1).
  13321..13501   +  LTR            5' LTR (truncated): truncated 5' long terminal repeat (LTR) from HIV-1
  13573..13694   +  polyA_signal   SV40 poly(A) signal: SV40 polyadenylation signal
  13734..13869   +  rep_origin     SV40 ori: SV40 origin of replication
  13890..13908   -  promoter       T7 promoter: promoter for bacteriophage T7 RNA polymerase
  13916..14071   +  CDS            lacZα (fragment): LacZα fragment of β-galactosidase; lacZ fragment
  14076..14504   +  rep_origin     f1 ori (sequence partly withheld): f1 bacteriophage origin of replication; arrow indicates direction of (+) strand synthesis
