[The description below was written by a language model from this plasmid's Addgene catalogue record and pLannotate feature annotations shown in this document.]
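Description:
p667-UBC-CDC42BPA-V5-miniTurbo_IDG-K is a lentiviral mammalian expression clone built on the pDest667 Gateway destination backbone. It carries human CDC42BPA (also known as MRCKA), a serine/threonine kinase that acts downstream of CDC42 in cytoskeletal reorganization and cell migration. In bacteria the plasmid is maintained through a ColE1/pUC-type origin with ampicillin resistance. The catalogue lists it as low copy, although the annotated origin is of the high-copy type. An f1 origin, an SV40 origin and remnants of a lac/lacZα cloning region with T3 and T7 promoters are also present.

The viral portion has a third-generation-style layout. An RSV promoter drives a truncated HIV-1 5' LTR, followed by the Ψ packaging signal with a gag fragment, the RRE for Rev-dependent RNA export, and the cPPT/CTS. A second truncated LTR and an SV40 polyadenylation signal close the transfer cassette.

Between these elements, the attB4, attB1 and attB2 sites mark the junctions of a multisite Gateway assembly that joins the human ubiquitin C promoter, the CDC42BPA open reading frame and a C-terminal V5-miniTurbo module. The feature table annotates miniTurbo but not the V5 epitope, which is recorded only in the catalogue fields. A WPRE downstream enhances transcript expression, and a separate mouse PGK promoter drives puromycin N-acetyltransferase for selecting transduced cells.

miniTurbo is an engineered, truncated E. coli biotin ligase that biotinylates nearby proteins. The fusion is therefore intended for proximity-dependent biotinylation proteomics to map the kinase's protein neighbourhood. The construct was made as part of a program that develops resources for understudied kinases.
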