Addgene plasmid #189907: p667-UBC-CDC42BPA-V5-miniTurbo_IDG-K
Purpose: Gateway destination clone of CDC42BPA (human) tagged with C-terminal V5-miniTurbo for generating protein-proximity networks using proximity-dependent biotinylation proteomics
Depositing lab: Ben Major. Depositing organization: Washington University in Saint Louis.
Backbone
  Vector backbone: pDest667
  Backbone manufacturer: PEL
  Backbone size w/o insert (bp): 9014
  Vector type: Mammalian Expression, Lentiviral ; Gateway Destination
  Selectable markers: Puromycin
Growth in bacteria
  Bacterial resistance: Ampicillin, 100 μg/mL
  Growth temperature: 30°C
  Growth strain: DH10B
  Copy number: Low Copy
Gene/Insert
  Gene/Insert name: CDC42BPA (alt names: CDC42BPA-V5-miniTurbo; V5-miniTurbo)
  Species: H. sapiens (human)
  Entrez Gene: CDC42BPA (a.k.a. MRCK, MRCKA, PK428)
  Promoter: Ubiquitin
  Tag / fusion protein: V5-miniTurbo (C terminal on insert)
  Cloning method: Gateway Cloning
  Sequencing primers: 5′ TGAAGCTCCGGTTTTGAACT; 3′ CATTTCCTCCCTCTGCTTCC
Terms and licenses: Academic/Nonprofit Terms; Industry Terms: Not Available to Industry
Depositor comments: These plasmids were generated as part of the Illuminating the Druggable Genome (IDG) program sponsored by the NIH Common Fund. The goal of this program is to identify, gather, and distribute information and resources for proteins that currently are not well-studied yet belong to commonly drug-targeted protein families: protein kinases, non-olfactory G-protein coupled receptors (GPCRs), and ion channels. The IDG program is designed to develop fundamental research tools for understudied proteins, elucidate their function, and disseminate the IDG-related resources and data to the greater scientific community. These lentiviral gateway destination plasmids were generated, as part of the Kinase-Data and Resource Generating Center (DRGC), using the single fragment or multisite gateway cloning technology. They were used for generating proteomics-based protein-interaction and protein-proximity networks that can be accessed through the kinase-DRGC website https://darkkinome.org/. Each plasmid has either an N- or C-terminal fusion protein (Flag/ V5/V5-miniTurbo/V5-TurboID/miniTurbo-V5/TurboID-V5) tagged understudied kinase driven under either a CMV or Ubiquitin (UBC) promoter. All inserts in the pENTR plasmids used to generate the deposited destination plasmids were end-sequenced and insert size validated prior to multi-site gateway cloning. The combined insert size of the single fragment or three fragment destination plasmids were confirmed by restriction digestion (BsrGI, and EcoRV for pDest667; BsrGI, EcoRV, and BstZ17I for pDest663; and BsrGI for pHAGE) and all plasmids were partially sequenced to ensure in-frame ORFs and fusion tags.
How to cite: p667-UBC-CDC42BPA-V5-miniTurbo_IDG-K was a gift from Ben Major (Addgene plasmid # 189907 ; http://n2t.net/addgene:189907 ; RRID:Addgene_189907)
